Addgene plasmid #226614: FUS LC-RGG1 QtoG
Purpose: All glutamines in the LC domain to glycine
Depositing lab: Nicolas Fawzi. Depositing organization: Brown University. Publication: Expanding the molecular grammar of polar residues and arginine in FUS phase separation. Wake N, Weng SL, Zheng T, Wang SH, Kirilenko V, Mittal J, Fawzi NL. Nat Chem Biol. 2025 Jul;21(7):1076-1088. doi: 10.1038/s41589-024-01828-6. Epub 2025 Feb 7. PubMed 39920231.
Backbone
  Vector backbone: RPIB
  Backbone size w/o insert (bp): 5223
  Total vector size (bp): 6143
  Vector type: Bacterial Expression
Growth in bacteria
  Bacterial resistance: Kanamycin, 50 μg/mL
  Growth temperature: 37°C
  Growth strain: DH5alpha
  Copy number: High Copy
Gene/Insert
  Gene/Insert name: FUS LC-RGG1 QtoG
  Species: H. sapiens (human)
  Insert size (bp): 920
  Mutation: All glutamine to glycine in the LC domain
  Entrez Gene: FUS (a.k.a. ALS6, ETM4, FUS1, HNRNPP2, POMP75, TLS, altFUS)
  Promoter: T7
  Tag / fusion protein: 6His (N terminal on backbone)
  Cloning method: Gene Synthesis
  Sequencing primers: 5′ NcoI; 3′ XhoI
Terms and licenses: Academic/Nonprofit Terms; Industry Terms: Not Available to Industry
Depositor comments: Please visit https://doi.org/10.1101/2024.02.15.580391 for bioRxiv preprint.
How to cite: FUS LC-RGG1 QtoG was a gift from Nicolas Fawzi (Addgene plasmid # 226614 ; http://n2t.net/addgene:226614 ; RRID:Addgene_226614)
