[The description below was written by a language model from this plasmid's Addgene catalogue record and pLannotate feature annotations shown in this document.]
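Description:
FUS LC-RGG1 QtoG is a bacterial expression plasmid of about 6.1 kb, built on the RPIB backbone, for producing a mutant fragment of human FUS in E. coli. It is propagated through a ColE1/pMB1-type origin and selected with kanamycin via the aph(3')-Ia gene. The catalogue lists it as high copy, although the annotated backbone also carries rop and the pBR322 bom region, features typical of pET-style vectors. An f1 origin and remnants of a tetracycline resistance gene are also present, the latter only as non-functional fragments.

The expression cassette uses a T7 promoter followed by a lac operator and the phage T7 gene 10 ribosome binding site. The plasmid-borne lacI gene keeps the cassette repressed until IPTG is added in a host supplying T7 RNA polymerase, and a T7 terminator closes the unit. The synthesized insert of roughly 920 bp encodes the low-complexity (LC) domain and first RGG region of FUS, with every glutamine in the LC domain changed to glycine. The catalogue records an N-terminal 6xHis tag from the backbone, and a short match upstream of the insert to a composite His/TEV-site tag is consistent with this, though a protease cleavage site is not confirmed by the record. The annotation also finds a short His-tag fragment downstream of the FUS sequence. This is probably residual vector sequence, and the record does not say whether it is translated.

According to the associated publication, the construct belongs to a study of how polar residues and arginine contribute to FUS phase separation. It would supply recombinant protein for testing the role of LC-domain glutamines.
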