Features (pLannotate 1.2.2; 20 found; start..end, strand, type, name):
    268..325     +  promoter       AmpR promoter (fragment): bla
    334..1149    -  CDS            KanR: aminoglycoside phosphotransferase; aph(3')-Ia; confers resistance to kanamycin in bacteria or G418 (Geneticin®) in eukaryotes
   1271..1859    +  rep_origin     ori: high-copy-number ColE1/pMB1/pBR322/pUC origin of replication
   2045..2184    -  misc_feature   bom: basis of mobility region from pBR322
   2286..2477    -  CDS            rop: Rop protein, which maintains plasmids at low copy number; rop
   2494..2874    +  CDS            YPB1_ECOLX: Protein predicted: Swiss-Prot protein existence level 4. From Escherichia coli.
   2946..3237    -  CDS            TcR (fragment): tetracycline efflux protein; tet; confers resistance to tetracycline
   3252..3273    -  protein_bind   CAP binding site: CAP binding activates transcription in the presence of cAMP. E. coli catabolite activator protein
   3286..4368    -  CDS            lacI: lac repressor; lacI; The lac repressor binds to the lac operator to inhibit transcription in E. coli. This inhibition can be relieved by adding lactose or isopropyl-β-D-thiogalactopyranoside (IPTG).
   4369..4446    -  promoter       lacI promoter: lacI
   4454..4733    -  CDS            TcR (fragment): tetracycline efflux protein; tet; confers resistance to tetracycline
   4755..4773    +  promoter       T7 promoter: promoter for bacteriophage T7 RNA polymerase
   4774..4798    +  protein_bind   lac operator: The lac repressor binds to the lac operator to inhibit transcription in E. coli. This inhibition can be relieved by adding lactose or isopropyl-β-D-thiogalactopyranoside (IPTG). lac repressor encoded by lacI
   4813..4835    +  RBS            RBS: efficient ribosome binding site from bacteriophage T7 gene 10 (Olins and Rangwala, 1989)
   4860..4876    +  CDS            capTEV™ (fragment): composite tag for in vivo biotinylation, TEV protease cleavage, and 6xHis tagging
   4899..5750    +  CDS            FUS (fragment): FUS_HUMAN - Also known as TLS. Experimental evidence at protein level: Swiss-Prot protein existence level 1. DNA/RNA-binding protein that plays a role in various cellular processes such as transcription regulation, RNA splicing, RNA transport, DNA repair and damage response (PubMed:27731383). Binds to nascent pre-mRNAs and acts as a molecular mediator between RNA polymerase II and U1 small nuclear ribonucleoprotein thereby coupling transcription and splicing (PubMed:26124092). Binds also its own pre- mRNA and autoregulates its expression; this autoregulation mechanism is mediated by non-sense-
   5760..5777    +  CDS            9xHis (fragment): 9xHis affinity tag
   5787..5836    +  CDS            SET1 (fragment): solubility-enhancement tag derived from T7 phage gene 10B
   5844..5891    +  terminator     T7 terminator: transcription terminator for bacteriophage T7 RNA polymerase
   5928..215     +  rep_origin     f1 ori (across the origin) (sequence partly withheld): f1 bacteriophage origin of replication; arrow indicates direction of (+) strand synthesis
>Addgene plasmid #226614 | FUS LC-RGG1 QtoG | addgene full sequence | sequence record 450263 | Addgene NGS Result
[2 nt withheld, positions 1-2]
A
[49 nt withheld, positions 4-52]
CCTTTGACGTTGGAGTCCACGTTCTTT
[37 nt withheld, positions 80-116]
ACCCTATCTCGGTCTATTCTTTTGATTTATAAGGGATTTTGCCGATTTCGGCCTATTGGTTAAAAAATGA
GCTGATTTAACAAAAATTTAACGCGAATTTTAACAAAATATTAACGCTTACAATTTAGGTGGCACTTTTC
GGGGAAATGTGCGCGGAACCCCTATTTGTTTATTTTTCTAAATACATTCAAATATGTATCCGCTCATGAA
TTAATTCTTAGAAAAACTCATCGAGCATCAAATGAAACTGCAATTTATTCATATCAGGATTATCAATACC
ATATTTTTGAAAAAGCCGTTTCTGTAATGAAGGAGAAAACTCACCGAGGCAGTTCCATAGGATGGCAAGA
TCCTGGTATCGGTCTGCGATTCCGACTCGTCCAACATCAATACAACCTATTAATTTCCCCTCGTCAAAAA
TAAGGTTATCAAGTGAGAAATCACCATGAGTGACGACTGAATCCGGTGAGAATGGCAAAAGTTTATGCAT
TTCTTTCCAGACTTGTTCAACAGGCCAGCCATTACGCTCGTCATCAAAATCACTCGCATCAACCAAACCG
TTATTCATTCGTGATTGCGCCTGAGCGAGACGAAATACGCGATCGCTGTTAAAAGGACAATTACAAACAG
GAATCGAATGCAACCGGCGCAGGAACACTGCCAGCGCATCAACAATATTTTCACCTGAATCAGGATATTC
TTCTAATACCTGGAATGCTGTTTTCCCGGGGATCGCAGTGGTGAGTAACCATGCATCATCAGGAGTACGG
ATAAAATGCTTGATGGTCGGAAGAGGCATAAATTCCGTCAGCCAGTTTAGTCTGACCATCTCATCTGTAA
CATCATTGGCAACGCTACCTTTGCCATGTTTCAGAAACAACTCTGGCGCATCGGGCTTCCCATACAATCG
ATAGATTGTCGCACCTGATTGCCCGACATTATCGCGAGCCCATTTATACCCATATAAATCAGCATCCATG
TTGGAATTTAATCGCGGCCTAGAGCAAGACGTTTCCCGTTGAATATGGCTCATAACACCCCTTGTATTAC
TGTTTATGTAAGCAGACAGTTTTATTGTTCATGACCAAAATCCCTTAACGTGAGTTTTCGTTCCACTGAG
CGTCAGACCCCGTAGAAAAGATCAAAGGATCTTCTTGAGATCCTTTTTTTCTGCGCGTAATCTGCTGCTT
GCAAACAAAAAAACCACCGCTACCAGCGGTGGTTTGTTTGCCGGATCAAGAGCTACCAACTCTTTTTCCG
AAGGTAACTGGCTTCAGCAGAGCGCAGATACCAAATACTGTCCTTCTAGTGTAGCCGTAGTTAGGCCACC
ACTTCAAGAACTCTGTAGCACCGCCTACATACCTCGCTCTGCTAATCCTGTTACCAGTGGCTGCTGCCAG
TGGCGATAAGTCGTGTCTTACCGGGTTGGACTCAAGACGATAGTTACCGGATAAGGCGCAGCGGTCGGGC
TGAACGGGGGGTTCGTGCACACAGCCCAGCTTGGAGCGAACGACCTACACCGAACTGAGATACCTACAGC
GTGAGCTATGAGAAAGCGCCACGCTTCCCGAAGGGAGAAAGGCGGACAGGTATCCGGTAAGCGGCAGGGT
CGGAACAGGAGAGCGCACGAGGGAGCTTCCAGGGGGAAACGCCTGGTATCTTTATAGTCCTGTCGGGTTT
CGCCACCTCTGACTTGAGCGTCGATTTTTGTGATGCTCGTCAGGGGGGCGGAGCCTATGGAAAAACGCCA
GCAACGCGGCCTTTTTACGGTTCCTGGCCTTTTGCTGGCCTTTTGCTCACATGTTCTTTCCTGCGTTATC
CCCTGATTCTGTGGATAACCGTATTACCGCCTTTGAGTGAGCTGATACCGCTCGCCGCAGCCGAACGACC
GAGCGCAGCGAGTCAGTGAGCGAGGAAGCGGAAGAGCGCCTGATGCGGTATTTTCTCCTTACGCATCTGT
GCGGTATTTCACACCGCAATGGTGCACTCTCAGTACAATCTGCTCTGATGCCGCATAGTTAAGCCAGTAT
ACACTCCGCTATCGCTACGTGACTGGGTCATGGCTGCGCCCCGACACCCGCCAACACCCGCTGACGCGCC
CTGACGGGCTTGTCTGCTCCCGGCATCCGCTTACAGACAAGCTGTGACCGTCTCCGGGAGCTGCATGTGT
CAGAGGTTTTCACCGTCATCACCGAAACGCGCGAGGCAGCTGCGGTAAAGCTCATCAGCGTGGTCGTGAA
GCGATTCACAGATGTCTGCCTGTTCATCCGCGTCCAGCTCGTTGAGTTTCTCCAGAAGCGTTAATGTCTG
GCTTCTGATAAAGCGGGCCATGTTAAGGGCGGTTTTTTCCTGTTTGGTCACTGATGCCTCCGTGTAAGGG
GGATTTCTGTTCATGGGGGTAATGATACCGATGAAACGAGAGAGGATGCTCACGATACGGGTTACTGATG
ATGAACATGCCCGGTTACTGGAACGTTGTGAGGGTAAACAACTGGCGGTATGGATGCGGCGGGACCAGAG
AAAAATCACTCAGGGTCAATGCCAGCGCTTCGTTAATACAGATGTAGGTGTTCCACAGGGTAGCCAGCAG
CATCCTGCGATGCAGATCCGGAACATAATGGTGCAGGGCGCTGACTTCCGCGTTTCCAGACTTTACGAAA
CACGGAAACCGAAGACCATTCATGTTGTTGCTCAGGTCGCAGACGTTTTGCAGCAGCAGTCGCTTCACGT
TCGCTCGCGTATCGGTGATTCATTCTGCTAACCAGTAAGGCAACCCCGCCAGCCTAGCCGGGTCCTCAAC
GACAGGAGCACGATCATGCGCACCCGTGGGGCCGCCATGCCGGCGATAATGGCCTGCTTCTCGCCGAAAC
GTTTGGTGGCGGGACCAGTGACGAAGGCTTGAGCGAGGGCGTGCAAGATTCCGAATACCGCAAGCGACAG
GCCGATCATCGTCGCGCTCCAGCGAAAGCGGTCCTCGCCGAAAATGACCCAGAGCGCTGCCGGCACCTGT
CCTACGAGTTGCATGATAAAGAAGACAGTCATAAGTGCGGCGACGATAGTCATGCCCCGCGCCCACCGGA
AGGAGCTGACTGGGTTGAAGGCTCTCAAGGGCATCGGTCGAGATCCCGGTGCCTAATGAGTGAGCTAACT
TACATTAATTGCGTTGCGCTCACTGCCCGCTTTCCAGTCGGGAAACCTGTCGTGCCAGCTGCATTAATGA
ATCGGCCAACGCGCGGGGAGAGGCGGTTTGCGTATTGGGCGCCAGGGTGGTTTTTCTTTTCACCAGTGAG
ACGGGCAACAGCTGATTGCCCTTCACCGCCTGGCCCTGAGAGAGTTGCAGCAAGCGGTCCACGCTGGTTT
GCCCCAGCAGGCGAAAATCCTGTTTGATGGTGGTTAACGGCGGGATATAACATGAGCTGTCTTCGGTATC
GTCGTATCCCACTACCGAGATATCCGCACCAACGCGCAGCCCGGACTCGGTAATGGCGCGCATTGCGCCC
AGCGCCATCTGATCGTTGGCAACCAGCATCGCAGTGGGAACGATGCCCTCATTCAGCATTTGCATGGTTT
GTTGAAAACCGGACATGGCACTCCAGTCGCCTTCCCGTTCCGCTATCGGCTGAATTTGATTGCGAGTGAG
ATATTTATGCCAGCCAGCCAGACGCAGACGCGCCGAGACAGAACTTAATGGGCCCGCTAACAGCGCGATT
TGCTGGTGACCCAATGCGACCAGATGCTCCACGCCCAGTCGCGTACCGTCTTCATGGGAGAAAATAATAC
TGTTGATGGGTGTCTGGTCAGAGACATCAAGAAATAACGCCGGAACATTAGTGCAGGCAGCTTCCACAGC
AATGGCATCCTGGTCATCCAGCGGATAGTTAATGATCAGCCCACTGACGCGTTGCGCGAGAAGATTGTGC
ACCGCCGCTTTACAGGCTTCGACGCCGCTTCGTTCTACCATCGACACCACCACGCTGGCACCCAGTTGAT
CGGCGCGAGATTTAATCGCCGCGACAATTTGCGACGGCGCGTGCAGGGCCAGACTGGAGGTGGCAACGCC
AATCAGCAACGACTGTTTGCCCGCCAGTTGTTGTGCCACGCGGTTGGGAATGTAATTCAGCTCCGCCATC
GCCGCTTCCACTTTTTCCCGCGTTTTCGCAGAAACGTGGCTGGCCTGGTTCACCACGCGGGAAACGGTCT
GATAAGAGACACCGGCATACTCTGCGACATCGTATAACGTTACTGGTTTCACATTCACCACCCTGAATTG
ACTCTCTTCCGGGCGCTATCATGCCATACCGCGAAAGGTTTTGCGCCATTCGATGGTGTCCGGGATCTCG
ACGCTCTCCCTTATGCGACTCCTGCATTAGGAAGCAGCCCAGTAGTAGGTTGAGGCCGTTGAGCACCGCC
GCCGCAAGGAATGGTGCATGCAAGGAGATGGCGCCCAACAGTCCCCCGGCCACGGGGCCTGCCACCATAC
CCACGCCGAAACAAGCGCTCATGAGCCCGAAGTGGCGAGCCCGATCTTCCCCATCGGTGATGTCGGCGAT
ATAGGCGCCAGCAACCGCACCTGTGGCGCCGGTGATGCCGGCCACGATGCGTCCGGCGTAGAGGATCGAG
ATCTCGATCCCGCGAAATTAATACGACTCACTATAGGGGAATTGTGAGCGGATAACAATTCCCCTCTAGA
AATAATTTTGTTTAACTTTAAGAAGGAGATATACCATGGGCTCTGATAAAATTCATCATCATCATCATCA
CGAAAATCTTTATTTTCAAGGTATGGCATCAAATGATTATACAGGTGGAGCTACCGGTTCCTACGGCGCG
TATCCGACCGGTCCGGGTGGCGGTTATAGCGGCGGTAGCAGCGGTCCGTATGGTGGTGGCTCCTATAGCG
GCTACAGCGGTAGCACCGATACCAGCGGTTACGGCGGTAGCAGCTATAGCTCCTACGGCGGCAGCGGCAA
CACCGGTTACGGTACGGGTTCTACTCCGGGTGGCTACGGTAGCACCGGTGGTTATGGTTCCTCTGGCTCT
TCCGGTTCTAGCTACGGTGGTGGCTCCTCTTACCCGGGTTACGGCGGCGGTCCGGCTCCGAGCTCTACGA
GCGGCTCGTACGGTTCCAGTAGCGGTTCTAGCAGCTATGGTGGCCCGGGTTCGGGCAGCTATAGCGGCGG
CCCAAGCTACGGTGGCGGCGGCGGTAGCTATGGCGGTGGCGGTTCGTACAATCCGCCTGGCGGCTACGGC
GGCGGTAATGGTTATAACAGCTCAAGCGGTGGCGGCGGAGGTGGTGGCGGCGGCGGTAACTATGGCCAGG
ACCAAAGCAGTATGAGCTCGGGCGGTGGTTCCGGTGGCGGCTACGGAAACCAGGACCAAAGCGGTGGGGG
CGGTTCCGGCGGTTATGGTCAGCAGGACCGCGGTGGACGCGGTCGTGGTGGCTCTGGTGGCGGCGGAGGC
GGCGGTGGCGGCGGTTACAATCGTTCCTCTGGTGGTTACGAGCCGCGTGGTCGCGGTGGTGGCAGAGGTG
GTCGTGGTGGGATGGGTGGCTCCGACCGTGGTGGTTTCAACAAATTTGGTGGTCCGCGTGATCAAGGTAG
CCGTCACGATAGCGAACAGGACAACAGCGATAATTAACTCGAGCACCACCACCACCACCACTGAGATCCG
GCTGCTAACAAAGCCCGAAAGGAAGCTGAGTTGGCTGCTGCCACCGCTGAGCAATAACTAGCATAACCCC
TTGGGGCCTCTAAACGGGTCTTGAGGGGTTTTTTGCTGAAAGGAGGAACTATATCCGGATTGGCGAATGG
G
[124 nt withheld, positions 5928-6051]
C
[89 nt withheld, positions 6053-6141]
