>Addgene plasmid #226614 | FUS LC-RGG1 QtoG | depositor partial sequence | sequence record 444517 | Insert
ATGGCATCAAATGATTATACAGGTGGAGCTACCGGTTCCTACGGCGCGTATCCGACCGGTCCGGGTGGCG
GTTATAGCGGCGGTAGCAGCGGTCCGTATGGTGGTGGCTCCTATAGCGGCTACAGCGGTAGCACCGATAC
CAGCGGTTACGGCGGTAGCAGCTATAGCTCCTACGGCGGCAGCGGCAACACCGGTTACGGTACGGGTTCT
ACTCCGGGTGGCTACGGTAGCACCGGTGGTTATGGTTCCTCTGGCTCTTCCGGTTCTAGCTACGGTGGTG
GCTCCTCTTACCCGGGTTACGGCGGCGGTCCGGCTCCGAGCTCTACGAGCGGCTCGTACGGTTCCAGTAG
CGGTTCTAGCAGCTATGGTGGCCCGGGTTCGGGCAGCTATAGCGGCGGCCCAAGCTACGGTGGCGGCGGC
GGTAGCTATGGCGGTGGCGGTTCGTACAATCCGCCTGGCGGCTACGGCGGCGGTAATGGTTATAACAGCT
CAAGCGGTGGCGGCGGAGGTGGTGGCGGCGGCGGTAACTATGGCCAGGACCAAAGCAGTATGAGCTCGGG
CGGTGGTTCCGGTGGCGGCTACGGAAACCAGGACCAAAGCGGTGGGGGCGGTTCCGGCGGTTATGGTCAG
CAGGACCGCGGTGGACGCGGTCGTGGTGGCTCTGGTGGCGGCGGAGGCGGCGGTGGCGGCGGTTACAATC
GTTCCTCTGGTGGTTACGAGCCGCGTGGTCGCGGTGGTGGCAGAGGTGGTCGTGGTGGGATGGGTGGCTC
CGACCGTGGTGGTTTCAACAAATTTGGTGGTCCGCGTGATCAAGGTAGCCGTCACGATAGCGAACAGGAC
AACAGCGATAATTAA
