>Addgene plasmid #226614 | FUS LC-RGG1 QtoG | depositor partial sequence | sequence record 444713 | FUS LC-RGG1 QtoG sequence 1683 bps
CCCTCTAGAAATAATTTTGTTTAACTTTAAGAAGGAGATATACCATGGGCTCTGATAAAATTCATCATCA
TCATCATCACGAAAATCTTTATTTTCAAGGTATGGCATCAAATGATTATACAGGTGGAGCTACCGGTTCC
TACGGCGCGTATCCGACCGGTCCGGGTGGCGGTTATAGCGGCGGTAGCAGCGGTCCGTATGGTGGTGGCT
CCTATAGCGGCTACAGCGGTAGCACCGATACCAGCGGTTACGGCGGTAGCAGCTATAGCTCCTACGGCGG
CAGCGGCAACACCGGTTACGGTACGGGTTCTACTCCGGGTGGCTACGGTAGCACCGGTGGTTATGGTTCC
TCTGGCTCTTCCGGTTCTAGCTACGGTGGTGGCTCCTCTTACCCGGGTTACGGCGGCGGTCCGGCTCCGA
GCTCTACGAGCGGCTCGTACGGTTCCAGTAGCGGTTCTAGCAGCTATGGTGGCCCGGGTTCGGGCAGCTA
TAGCGGCGGCCCAAGCTACGGTGGCGGCGGCGGTAGCTATGGCGGTGGCGGTTCGTACAATCCGCCTGGC
GGCTACGGCGGCGGTAATGGTTATAACAGCTCAAGCGGTGGCGGCGGAGGTGGTGGCGGCGGCGGTAACT
ATGGCCAGGACCAAAGCAGTATGAGCTCGGGCGGTGGTTCCGGTGGCGGCTACGGAAACCAGGACCAAAG
CGGTGGGGGCGGTTCCGGCGGTTATGGTCAGCAGGACCGCGGTGGACGCGGTCGTGGTGGCTCTGGTGGC
GGCGGAGGCGGCGGTGGCGGCGGTTACAATCGTTCCTCTGGTGGTTACGAGCCGCGTGGTCGCGGTGGTG
GCAGAGGTGGTCGTGGTGGGATGGGTGGCTCCGACCGTGGTGGTTTCAACAAATTTGGTGGTCCGCGTGA
TCAAGGTAGCCGTCACGATAGCGAACAGGACAACAGCGATAATTAACTCGAGCACCACCACCACCACCAC
TGAGATCCGGCTGCTAACAAAGCCCGAAAGGAAGCTGAGTTGGCTGCTGCCACCGCTGAGCAATAACTAG
CATAACCCCTTGGGGCCTCTAAACGGGTCTTGAGGGGTTTTTTGCTGAAAGGAGGAACTATATCCGGATT
GGCGAATGGG
[124 nt withheld, positions 1131-1254]
C
[91 nt withheld, positions 1256-1346]
A
[49 nt withheld, positions 1348-1396]
CCTTTGACGTTGGAGTCCACGTTCTTT
[37 nt withheld, positions 1424-1460]
ACCCTATCTCGGTCTATTCTTTTGATTTATAAGGGATTTTGCCGATTTCGGCCTATTGGTTAAAAAATGA
GCTGATTTAACAAAAATTTAACGCGAATTTTAACAAAATATTAACGCTTACAATTTAGGTGGCACTTTTC
GGGGAAATGTGCGCGGAACCCCTATTTGTTTATTTTTCTAAATACATTCAAATATGTATCCGCTCATGAA
TTAATTCTTAGAA
